Addgene plasmid #241320: pcDNA3.1-MSTN-L64P
Purpose: Expresses bovine MSTN (p.L64P) in mammalian cells
Depositing lab: Mathilde Dupont-Nivet. Depositing organization: INRAE Jouy-en-Josas. Publication: Assessing the effect of bovine MSTN variants on pre-mRNA splicing. Gaiani N, Rocha D, Boulling A. Anim Genet. 2026 Feb;57(1):e70073. doi: 10.1002/age.70073. PubMed 41614706.
Backbone
  Vector backbone: pcDNA3.1 (+)
  Backbone manufacturer: Invitrogen (Life Technologies)
  Backbone size w/o insert (bp): 5431
  Total vector size (bp): 11679
  Vector type: Mammalian Expression
Growth in bacteria
  Bacterial resistance: Ampicillin, 100 μg/mL
  Growth temperature: 37°C
  Growth strain: DH5alpha
  Copy number: High Copy
Gene/Insert
  Gene/Insert name: MSTN full gene (alt name: Myostatin)
  Species: B. taurus (bovine)
  Insert size (bp): 6248
  Mutation: p.L64P
  GenBank ID: GeneID:281187
  Entrez Gene: MSTN (a.k.a. GDF8)
  Promoter: CMV
  Cloning method: Other
  Sequencing primers: 5′ TAATACGACTCACTATAGGG
Terms and licenses: Academic/Nonprofit Terms; Industry Terms: Not Available to Industry
Depositor comments: Addgene NGS finds six natural variants within MSTN intron 1 (NC_037329.1). The depositor confirms these intronic variants have no detectable effect on plasmid function, and that the plasmid has been tested and found fully functional in terms of RNA expression and splicing.
How to cite: pcDNA3.1-MSTN-L64P was a gift from Mathilde Dupont-Nivet (Addgene plasmid # 241320 ; http://n2t.net/addgene:241320 ; RRID:Addgene_241320)
