[The description below was written by a language model from this plasmid's Addgene catalogue record and pLannotate feature annotations shown in this document.]
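Description:
pcDNA3.1-MSTN-L64P is a mammalian expression plasmid built on the Invitrogen pcDNA3.1(+) backbone. It carries the full bovine (Bos taurus) myostatin gene (MSTN, also called GDF8) with the missense variant p.L64P. The insert is about 6.2 kb of genomic sequence rather than a cDNA. The feature table reflects this: three separate coding fragments, matched by homology to GDF8/GDF11 family proteins from other species, are spread across several kilobases and correspond to exons separated by introns. Transcription is driven by the human cytomegalovirus immediate-early enhancer and promoter and terminated by the bovine growth hormone polyadenylation signal. A T7 promoter lies just upstream of the insert and can serve for in vitro transcription or as a sequencing primer site. No epitope tag or reporter is annotated.

In E. coli the plasmid replicates from a high-copy ColE1/pUC-type origin and is selected with ampicillin through the β-lactamase gene. An f1 origin is also present. For mammalian cells, an SV40 early promoter drives a neomycin phosphotransferase cassette with an SV40 poly(A) signal, allowing G418 selection of stable transfectants. The short HIV-1 LTR, ble, lacI and lac promoter hits are small fragments typical of automated annotation of this backbone, not functional modules.

Because the gene retains its introns, the transcript must be spliced in transfected cells, and the construct works as a full-gene splicing reporter. The associated study assessed how bovine MSTN variants affect pre-mRNA splicing. The depositor notes six natural variants in intron 1 with no detectable effect on RNA expression or splicing. The sequenced record (11,640 nt) is slightly shorter than the catalogued total size (11,679 bp).
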