Features (pLannotate 1.2.2; 22 found; start..end, strand, type, name):
     28..80      -  misc_feature   bom (fragment): basis of mobility region from pBR322
    235..614     +  enhancer       CMV enhancer: human cytomegalovirus immediate early enhancer
    615..818     +  promoter       CMV promoter: human cytomegalovirus (CMV) immediate early promoter
    814..847     +  LTR            5' LTR (truncated) (fragment): truncated 5' long terminal repeat (LTR) from HIV-1
    863..881     +  promoter       T7 promoter: promoter for bacteriophage T7 RNA polymerase
   1134..1391    +  CDS            Gdf11 (fragment): GDF11_MOUSE - Also known as Bmp11. Experimental evidence at protein level: Swiss-Prot protein existence level 1. Secreted signal that acts globally to specify positional identity along the anterior/posterior axis during development (PubMed:10391213). May play critical roles in patterning both mesodermal and neural tissues and in establishing the skeletal pattern. Signals through activin receptors type-2, ACVR2A and ACVR2B, and activin receptors type-1, ACVR1B, ACVR1C and TGFBR1 leading to the phosphorylation of SMAD2 and SMAD3 (PubMed:16845371, PubMed:12414726). From Mus musculus (Mouse).
   3246..3605    +  CDS            gdf-8 (fragment): GDF8_EPICO - Experimental evidence at protein level: Swiss-Prot protein existence level 1. Acts specifically as a negative regulator of skeletal muscle growth. From Epinephelus coioides (Orange-spotted grouper) (Epinephelus nebulosus).
   5641..6015    +  CDS            MSTN (fragment): GDF8_HUMAN - Also known as GDF8. Experimental evidence at protein level: Swiss-Prot protein existence level 1. Acts specifically as a negative regulator of skeletal muscle growth. From Homo sapiens (Human).
   7237..7461    +  polyA_signal   bGH poly(A) signal: bovine growth hormone polyadenylation signal
   7465..7486    +  promoter       SV40 promoter (fragment): SV40 enhancer and early promoter
   7507..7935    +  rep_origin     f1 ori (sequence partly withheld): f1 bacteriophage origin of replication; arrow indicates direction of (+) strand synthesis
   7949..8278    +  promoter       SV40 promoter: SV40 enhancer and early promoter
   8345..9136    +  CDS            neo: KKA2_KLEPN - Also known as kan, nptII. Experimental evidence at protein level: Swiss-Prot protein existence level 1. Resistance to kanamycin, neomycin, paromomycin, ribostamycin, butirosin and gentamicin B. From Klebsiella pneumoniae.
   9160..9318    +  CDS            ble (fragment): BLE_KLEPN - Experimental evidence at protein level: Swiss-Prot protein existence level 1. Binding protein with a strong affinity to the bleomycin family of antibiotics. Binds to CL990; an antimitotic-antibiotic compound. From Klebsiella pneumoniae.
   9313..9434    +  polyA_signal   SV40 poly(A) signal: SV40 polyadenylation signal
   9505..9527    -  protein_bind   lac operator (fragment): The lac repressor binds to the lac operator to inhibit transcription in E. coli. This inhibition can be relieved by adding lactose or isopropyl-β-D-thiogalactopyranoside (IPTG). lac repressor encoded by lacI
   9531..9561    -  promoter       lac promoter: promoter for the E. coli lac operon
   9576..9597    -  protein_bind   CAP binding site: CAP binding activates transcription in the presence of cAMP. E. coli catabolite activator protein
   9610..9702    -  CDS            lacI (fragment): lac repressor; lacI; The lac repressor binds to the lac operator to inhibit transcription in E. coli. This inhibition can be relieved by adding lactose or isopropyl-β-D-thiogalactopyranoside (IPTG).
   9885..10473   -  rep_origin     ori: high-copy-number ColE1/pMB1/pBR322/pUC origin of replication
  10644..11504   -  CDS            AmpR: β-lactamase; bla; confers resistance to ampicillin, carbenicillin, and related antibiotics
  11505..11609   -  promoter       AmpR promoter: bla
>Addgene plasmid #241320 | pcDNA3.1-MSTN-L64P | addgene full sequence | sequence record 491240 | Addgene NGS Result
GACGGATCGGGAGATCTCCCGATCCCCTATGGTGCACTCTCAGTACAATCTGCTCTGATGCCGCATAGTT
AAGCCAGTATCTGCTCCCTGCTTGTGTGTTGGAGGTCGCTGAGTAGTGCGCGAGCAAAATTTAAGCTACA
ACAAGGCAAGGCTTGACCGACAATTGCATGAAGAATCTGCTTAGGGTTAGGCGTTTTGCGCTGCTTCGCG
ATGTACGGGCCAGATATACGCGTTGACATTGATTATTGACTAGTTATTAATAGTAATCAATTACGGGGTC
ATTAGTTCATAGCCCATATATGGAGTTCCGCGTTACATAACTTACGGTAAATGGCCCGCCTGGCTGACCG
CCCAACGACCCCCGCCCATTGACGTCAATAATGACGTATGTTCCCATAGTAACGCCAATAGGGACTTTCC
ATTGACGTCAATGGGTGGAGTATTTACGGTAAACTGCCCACTTGGCAGTACATCAAGTGTATCATATGCC
AAGTACGCCCCCTATTGACGTCAATGACGGTAAATGGCCCGCCTGGCATTATGCCCAGTACATGACCTTA
TGGGACTTTCCTACTTGGCAGTACATCTACGTATTAGTCATCGCTATTACCATGGTGATGCGGTTTTGGC
AGTACATCAATGGGCGTGGATAGCGGTTTGACTCACGGGGATTTCCAAGTCTCCACCCCATTGACGTCAA
TGGGAGTTTGTTTTGGCACCAAAATCAACGGGACTTTCCAAAATGTCGTAACAACTCCGCCCCATTGACG
CAAATGGGCGGTAGGCGTGTACGGTGGGAGGTCTATATAAGCAGAGCTCTCTGGCTAACTAGAGAACCCA
CTGCTTACTGGCTTATCGAAATTAATACGACTCACTATAGGGAGACCCAAGCTGGCTAGCGTTTAAACTT
AAGCTTGGTACCGAGCTCGGATCCGTTTGGCTTGGCGTTACTCAAAAGCAAAAGAAAAGTAAAAGGAAGA
AGTAAGAACAAGGGAAAAGATTGTATTGATTTTAAAACCATGCAAAAACTGCAAATCTCTGTTTATATTT
ACCTATTTATGCTGATTGTTGCTGGCCCAGTGGATCTGAATGAGAACAGCGAGCAGAAGGAAAATGTGGA
AAAAGAGGGGCTGTGTAATGCATGTTTGTGGAGGGAAAACACTACATCCTCAAGACTAGAAGCCATAAAA
ATCCAAATCCTCAGTAAACCTCGCCTGGAAACAGCTCCTAACATCAGCAAAGATGCTATCAGACAACTTT
TGCCCAAGGCTCCTCCACTCCTGGAACTGATTGATCAGTTCGATGTCCAGAGAGATGCCAGCAGTGACGG
CTCCTTGGAAGACGATGACTACCACGCCAGGACGGAAACGGTCATTACCATGCCCACGGAGTGTGAGTAG
TCCTGCTGGTGCAGAGCAACGACTCTGCTGACTGCTGTTCTAGTGTTCATGAGAAACCGATCTATTTTCA
GGCTCTTTTAACAAGCTGCTGGCTTGTATGTAAGGAGGAGGGGAAAGAGCTTTTTTCAAGATTTCATGAG
AAATAGACCAATGAGACTGAAAGCTGCTACTTTATTTGTTTCCTTAGAGAGCTAAAAAGCTAAAAATCAA
AAATGAAATGCTTGCATAGCATTCATGTTATATAGTTTAGTATGACAACTATAACATGTTTATGTTTTCA
CAGCTTAATGCTACCAAGGTAAAGGATTGGGAGACAGTATCAGCAATGTGAAAAATTTACATCAAATTTC
CTAATTGCATTTGGTTGCCTGAAATATGCATTTAAAATAACAGGGTGTTGTTTTTTTTTTTTTTTTTTTC
ATTAATAAAAGAGAAAGGAAGAAATCTGTAGAGGTTGAAGCCTATCTGGGCGTTTGCTGAACACTTAGAA
TGACTTCTGTTATTCAAAACTATTTCTCATAGGGTTTTTATGGTCTTCACAGAGTATCTAATTTTGAAAG
CTATTAGAGTGGAAAGGATAAAAGAATATTCTTAATAAACTTAATGTATTAGTAAGAGCAATAAGGAAGT
AAACACAGCATAGTGAAAAATCATGAGCTAATCAGCAGAAAATTCTAAGAAATAAACATTTTAATTACAA
AGTTCCACTTATACCCTGACCATGGTACTATTGTTGAGAGTACCTGGTCTGCACATATCTAGGAGGCACA
TGCTTAATAACCTTCTAAAATATTATTGTATTCCTCATAGGAGGGAGAACTATTACCTATATGTAGTACC
TATGTTGTTTCTGAAAGATAATATGTTTCATGTATTTCTGTTGCAGTCACTTCAAACCTATACTCAAGGA
AAGGGAGACAGGCATCTCAACAGAGAAGGCATGACCAGAAAGAGTTTTGTGCCATGTGTCTGCGATCTTG
CTTTATACAGGGCTCTACCCACTTTAAACTGGACTCAAAACAGTTTCAAAATACTGCTTTTTCTTATTAA
GTAACTAGTTTATAAGGCAACAAATAAATTTCCTTTAAGACTGTGCTATCAGATAATCCTGGAATAGATT
TGCCTTACTTATAAACAATCTTGAGAAAACAAAAAGGCAAGAAATTGCTAAGTGCTTCTGCTTACAATGA
CAGCCTGGCCCTAAAGACAATGTTTTCTAAGTTTTGAAACAGCTTGAATACAACATCTAAGTTTTGGTGC
TAATTACCTGCTAGTTTTTTTATTTTTTTCCTTTAAAAGGCTGTCCCAGCGTCCTAACATAACAGATGCA
CTATATTTTCTGCTAATTCCCGAGGCTCAGTTAGTTGCTCACTGTGTCTTGTCCCCAGGTAATTCAGGCC
TGGGGGAAGGGTTCCTTCCTCCAGACTGATTGGTACAGCTGCTCAGTAAGTGTAACTACTCAGATTCCCA
AAGAATTCTAAGTGGATGTTCTTCCACAGTGTCTCTTGTTCTCTCTAATCATCATCATTTTAAAATTTCA
TCCACTTTTCATTCCTTAATAGAATTTTCCTTAGTCCACAGTTCTCTGGAAAGGAAGTAGGCTTCTCATA
ACAGCTGAAAAAACATATACCTAAAAGATTCTGAAAAGCTGTAATAACTGTTATACTTGATATTTTGCTG
TTATGAATGAAATGCTACATATTTTTCCATTTTAAAAGACTAAATATGCACACATTATTCCAATTAAAAA
ATGTTCATAGATTGATATGGAGGTGTTCGTTCATTTTTCATAAAAATGATCTTAGTAACTTTTTTTCTTA
TTCATTTATAGCTGATCTTCTAACGCAAGTGGAAGGAAAACCCAAATGTTGTTTCTTTAAATTTAGCTCT
AAGATACAATACAATAAACTAGTAAAGGCCCAACTGTGGATATATCTGAGGCCTGTCAAGACTCCTGCGA
CAGTGTTTGTGCAAATCCTGAGACTCATCAAACCCATGAAAGACGGTACAAGGTATACTGGAATCCGATC
TCTGAAACTTGACATGAACCCAGGCACTGGTATTTGGCAGAGCATTGATGTGAAGACAGTGTTGCAGAAC
TGGCTCAAACAACCTGAATCCAACTTAGGCATTGAAATCAAAGCTTTAGATGAGAATGGCCATGATCTTG
CTGTAACCTTCCCAGAACCAGGAGAAGATGGACTGGTAAGTGATTACTGAAAATAACATGCTAAAAACCT
TGTTATGTGTTTATTCATAATGTGAATGAATAGTAGTGAAAAATAACTACCAGTTTCCTGTGCTTATAAG
CCAGACAAAGGCACCTTACCCCAGTGGTAGCCCTGTACTCAATAAAAGTAGGTGTCCCATTTCACATCCT
ATGAAACACTCTCTTGATACTTTGACTTTGCATGAGGATTTAAAAGAAAAAAAGTTATACCATGGTCCTT
AAGTTTTTAGGGAATTCTTTGGAATTGAGAATGAAATATAAAATGCTTTCCGTTGATGTGCTACATGATT
ATATAAATAAAAACATGAAGTCTTCACAGTGGATTCTAGTACTCACCCAACAACACATTTTTTCCCCCAG
AAGAGTGACCAATTTGTTAAAATTCTTTTGCTTAATAAGGCAGAAAAATGAACTCTACAAGTTATAATTA
AAATAAAATGCTTTTACTTATAGAAATTAACTAGATATATGTTCAGGTTTATATACTATTAAATATACTA
TATTTAAGATCTCTCATGATAAATATGTTCCTTGTTTTATAGACTATTGATGCACTGATGTATATGTGGA
TTACTTTGTGAATTACCCCTGGTAAAATTAAAAATTTCAGGCTAGTTAACTTGTACTACTTAGCTATTTT
CTGAACTGTCTTACTGTTCTTTAACAGGAGTTAACTTAGGTAATGTCAACTAATTTAATATAAAGTCAAA
CAGAAAATAATGCCTTATATATTATAAAAATTAATAAAAAACCATTTTAAAATCTAGTATAAGTTTAGAG
CTACTCACTCTTCTGGCTTATCTATGCTTGTATTTACTTCTGTTTTCAAAAAATTTTTTAATGTGACCAT
ACCTTTTATTTCCAGTTATTGATATAATTTACAACAAAAGATTATACTTGCAAGCTTTATAGTTTTTAAA
TGGTCTTATTTGTAGTGAATATCATATCTAAATGATATCTAAATGTAAAGTAAATCATACCTAAATGAAA
ACATATTCTTTAAGTCATTATAAAATTTTCCAGGTGATCAATTTTTCTTTAAATATACTACATAAAATGT
TATTGACTCCCAAAATGATGTTATTTTGTATAATCTTAAATACCAATAATTACCAGGTCTATTTTGGTTT
TAGTGTAGGATAAAAAAGAATGTGTTCTTTTTTCTAGGTAGCATTTTAATGATCAAAGTTGGTGACGTGA
CAGAGGTCTTAAGTATTATTAAACAGATGATTAATAAGATGTATTCCTCAGACTTTTCCATATAAAAGGA
AAAATGTCTCAAATTCATGAAAAGATTGGTACAGGAGGAGGATTAGCAAATTGTAGTTTAAATATCTGAA
TGGAAACACTTTTTAGTGAAAGAATAAAGGGAATATCATTGTATCTTCTTCTGAGTCTGTGCCTCTCTCT
CTTGGAGTTAGTCTTTCCAACCCTATATACTTACCACTATCTTCATCCCTCTACCTTCCTTTTTCCCATT
ACATCTGTGCAGTACTGGGTGGCAACTATTGTGTTTCGGTGTTAATATCCAAGTTTCCCTGAATAAGACC
AAGTGAATGGAGGATGAATGAGTATACCTATCCCTCCAGGGGTCATCAGACATATTTAGCCACCATATTT
AATCAATAAGCAGGAAGACATAAGCTAGCCTTGTCCTTCTTCTTTCCTCCCTGCTCCTTTCTCTTCTCTT
CCCCCTCTCCCTTTACTGTCATCCATCAGTATTTTCAGAGCATCTATTATGTGTCAGGCATTCAGATACT
CAAACGGAGGAAAACAAGAATAAACAAGACAAAGATCTGACCACAGGGGAATCCCTATGGCTACTGTAGA
CTTTTGAGCCATAAAGGAAGAATCAAGCCTAGTGTAAATGAAAATTCCTTAATGCTGTGCCTTTTAAAAA
GAAATGTGACATAAGCAAAATGATTAGTTTCTTTCTTTAATAATGAGTCCTTGAGGTAGGAGAGTGTTTT
GGGATCTATTATTAACTCTTCTTTCCTTTCCATACAGACTCCTTTTTTAGAAGTCAAGGTAACAGACACA
CCAAAAAGATCTAGGAGAGATTTTGGGCTTGATTGTGATGAACACTCCACAGAATCTCGATGCTGTCGTT
ACCCTCTAACTGTGGATTTTGAAGCTTTTGGATGGGATTGGATTATTGCACCTAAAAGATATAAGGCCAA
TTACTGCTCTGGAGAATGTGAATTTGTATTTTTGCAAAAGTATCCTCATACCCATCTTGTGCACCAAGCA
AACCCCAGAGGTTCAGCCGGCCCCTGCTGTACTCCTACAAAGATGTCTCCAATTAATATGCTATATTTTA
ATGGCGAAGGACAAATAATATACGGGAAGATTCCAGCCATGGTAGTAGATCGCTGTGGGTGTTCATGAGG
TCTATATTTGGTTCATAGCTTCCTCAAACATGGAAGGTCTTCCCCTCAACAATTTTGAAACTGTGAAATT
ATGTACCACAGGCTATAAGCCTAGAGTATGCTACAGTCACTTAAGCACAAGCTACAGTATATGAGCTAAA
AAGAGAGAATATATGCAATGGTTGGCATTTAACCATCCAAACAAATCGTATAATAAAAAGTTTTATGATT
TCCAGAGTTTTTGAACTAGGAGATCAAATTCCATTTATGTTGAAATATATTACAACACATGCAGGTGAAT
GAAAGCAATTCTCCTTGTCTTCTGGTGAATTAAAGGAGTATGCTTTAAAATCTATTTCTCTACAGTTTCA
CTTAATATTTACAGAAAAATCTATATGTAGTATTGGTAAAATGCAGTATTGTTATATACCATTATTTGAA
ACATCCTTAAACACTTGAATTTATATTGTATGATAGCATACTTGGTAAGATGAGATTCCACAAAGTAGGG
ATGGCACACCATACGCAGGTTACCATTCCTATACTGATTGATACAGTACATTAACAGTTTTTGCCAATGG
TGCTAATACAATAGGCTGAATGGCTGATGTTATCAGGTTTATCAAGCAAAAAACATTCAGGAAAGTAATA
AGTTTCTCCTTTCTTCAGGTGCATTTTCACACTCCTCCCTATGGGCAATGGATGTTCTATAGAGAAAGAA
AACTCATTTTCCTAGAGGTCTACATTCAATTCTGTAGCATACTTGGAGAAGCTGCATTGAAAAGGCAGTC
AAAAAGTATTCATTTTGGTCAAAATTTCAAAATTATAGCCTGCCTTTGCAATACTGCAGCTTTTAGGATG
AAATAATGGAAATGACTGATTCTATCAATATTGTATAAAAAGATTTTGAAATAGTTGCATTTATATAATA
TGTATACAATATTGTTTTGTAAATAAATGTCTCCTTTTTTATTTACTTTGGTATATTTTTACAGTAAGGA
CATTTCAAATTAAGTATTAAGGCACAAAGACATGTCATGTAGGACATAAAAGCAAAAGCTTATATTTTGG
AGCAAATTAGTTGATTAAATAGTGGTCTTAAAACTCCATATGCTAATGGTTAGATGGTTATATTACAATC
ATTTTATATTTTTTTACATTATTAGCATTCACTTATGGATTCATGATGGCTGTCTCGAGTCTAGAGGGCC
CGTTTAAACCCGCTGATCAGCCTCGACTGTGCCTTCTAGTTGCCAGCCATCTGTTGTTTGCCCCTCCCCC
GTGCCTTCCTTGACCCTGGAAGGTGCCACTCCCACTGTCCTTTCCTAATAAAATGAGGAAATTGCATCGC
ATTGTCTGAGTAGGTGTCATTCTATTCTGGGGGGTGGGGTGGGGCAGGACAGCAAGGGGGAGGATTGGGA
AGACAATAGCAGGCATGCTGGGGATGCGGTGGGCTCTATGGCTTCTGAGGCGGAAAGAACCAGCTGGGGC
TCTAGGGGGTATCCCC
[124 nt withheld, positions 7507-7630]
C
[91 nt withheld, positions 7632-7722]
A
[49 nt withheld, positions 7724-7772]
CCTTTGACGTTGGAGTCCACGTTCTTT
[37 nt withheld, positions 7800-7836]
ACCCTATCTCGGTCTATTCTTTTGATTTATAAGGGATTTTGCCGATTTCGGCCTATTGGTTAAAAAATGA
GCTGATTTAACAAAAATTTAACGCGAATTAATTCTGTGGAATGTGTGTCAGTTAGGGTGTGGAAAGTCCC
CAGGCTCCCCAGCAGGCAGAAGTATGCAAAGCATGCATCTCAATTAGTCAGCAACCAGGTGTGGAAAGTC
CCCAGGCTCCCCAGCAGGCAGAAGTATGCAAAGCATGCATCTCAATTAGTCAGCAACCATAGTCCCGCCC
CTAACTCCGCCCATCCCGCCCCTAACTCCGCCCAGTTCCGCCCATTCTCCGCCCCATGGCTGACTAATTT
TTTTTATTTATGCAGAGGCCGAGGCCGCCTCTGCCTCTGAGCTATTCCAGAAGTAGTGAGGAGGCTTTTT
TGGAGGCCTAGGCTTTTGCAAAAAGCTCCCGGGAGCTTGTATATCCATTTTCGGATCTGATCAAGAGACA
GGATGAGGATCGTTTCGCATGATTGAACAAGATGGATTGCACGCAGGTTCTCCGGCCGCTTGGGTGGAGA
GGCTATTCGGCTATGACTGGGCACAACAGACAATCGGCTGCTCTGATGCCGCCGTGTTCCGGCTGTCAGC
GCAGGGGCGCCCGGTTCTTTTTGTCAAGACCGACCTGTCCGGTGCCCTGAATGAACTGCAGGACGAGGCA
GCGCGGCTATCGTGGCTGGCCACGACGGGCGTTCCTTGCGCAGCTGTGCTCGACGTTGTCACTGAAGCGG
GAAGGGACTGGCTGCTATTGGGCGAAGTGCCGGGGCAGGATCTCCTGTCATCTCACCTTGCTCCTGCCGA
GAAAGTATCCATCATGGCTGATGCAATGCGGCGGCTGCATACGCTTGATCCGGCTACCTGCCCATTCGAC
CACCAAGCGAAACATCGCATCGAGCGAGCACGTACTCGGATGGAAGCCGGTCTTGTCGATCAGGATGATC
TGGACGAAGAGCATCAGGGGCTCGCGCCAGCCGAACTGTTCGCCAGGCTCAAGGCGCGCATGCCCGACGG
CGAGGATCTCGTCGTGACCCATGGCGATGCCTGCTTGCCGAATATCATGGTGGAAAATGGCCGCTTTTCT
GGATTCATCGACTGTGGCCGGCTGGGTGTGGCGGACCGCTATCAGGACATAGCGTTGGCTACCCGTGATA
TTGCTGAAGAGCTTGGCGGCGAATGGGCTGACCGCTTCCTCGTGCTTTACGGTATCGCCGCTCCCGATTC
GCAGCGCATCGCCTTCTATCGCCTTCTTGACGAGTTCTTCTGAGCGGGACTCTGGGGTTCGAAATGACCG
ACCAAGCGACGCCCAACCTGCCATCACGAGATTTCGATTCCACCGCCGCCTTCTATGAAAGGTTGGGCTT
CGGAATCGTTTTCCGGGACGCCGGCTGGATGATCCTCCAGCGCGGGGATCTCATGCTGGAGTTCTTCGCC
CACCCCAACTTGTTTATTGCAGCTTATAATGGTTACAAATAAAGCAATAGCATCACAAATTTCACAAATA
AAGCATTTTTTTCACTGCATTCTAGTTGTGGTTTGTCCAAACTCATCAATGTATCTTATCATGTCTGTAT
ACCGTCGACCTCTAGCTAGAGCTTGGCGTAATCATGGTCATAGCTGTTTCCTGTGTGAAATTGTTATCCG
CTCACAATTCCACACAACATACGAGCCGGAAGCATAAAGTGTAAAGCCTGGGGTGCCTAATGAGTGAGCT
AACTCACATTAATTGCGTTGCGCTCACTGCCCGCTTTCCAGTCGGGAAACCTGTCGTGCCAGCTGCATTA
ATGAATCGGCCAACGCGCGGGGAGAGGCGGTTTGCGTATTGGGCGCTCTTCCGCTTCCTCGCTCACTGAC
TCGCTGCGCTCGGTCGTTCGGCTGCGGCGAGCGGTATCAGCTCACTCAAAGGCGGTAATACGGTTATCCA
CAGAATCAGGGGATAACGCAGGAAAGAACATGTGAGCAAAAGGCCAGCAAAAGGCCAGGAACCGTAAAAA
GGCCGCGTTGCTGGCGTTTTTCCATAGGCTCCGCCCCCCTGACGAGCATCACAAAAATCGACGCTCAAGT
CAGAGGTGGCGAAACCCGACAGGACTATAAAGATACCAGGCGTTTCCCCCTGGAAGCTCCCTCGTGCGCT
CTCCTGTTCCGACCCTGCCGCTTACCGGATACCTGTCCGCCTTTCTCCCTTCGGGAAGCGTGGCGCTTTC
TCATAGCTCACGCTGTAGGTATCTCAGTTCGGTGTAGGTCGTTCGCTCCAAGCTGGGCTGTGTGCACGAA
CCCCCCGTTCAGCCCGACCGCTGCGCCTTATCCGGTAACTATCGTCTTGAGTCCAACCCGGTAAGACACG
ACTTATCGCCACTGGCAGCAGCCACTGGTAACAGGATTAGCAGAGCGAGGTATGTAGGCGGTGCTACAGA
GTTCTTGAAGTGGTGGCCTAACTACGGCTACACTAGAAGAACAGTATTTGGTATCTGCGCTCTGCTGAAG
CCAGTTACCTTCGGAAAAAGAGTTGGTAGCTCTTGATCCGGCAAACAAACCACCGCTGGTAGCGGTGGTT
TTTTTGTTTGCAAGCAGCAGATTACGCGCAGAAAAAAAGGATCTCAAGAAGATCCTTTGATCTTTTCTAC
GGGGTCTGACGCTCAGTGGAACGAAAACTCACGTTAAGGGATTTTGGTCATGAGATTATCAAAAAGGATC
TTCACCTAGATCCTTTTAAATTAAAAATGAAGTTTTAAATCAATCTAAAGTATATATGAGTAAACTTGGT
CTGACAGTTACCAATGCTTAATCAGTGAGGCACCTATCTCAGCGATCTGTCTATTTCGTTCATCCATAGT
TGCCTGACTCCCCGTCGTGTAGATAACTACGATACGGGAGGGCTTACCATCTGGCCCCAGTGCTGCAATG
ATACCGCGAGACCCACGCTCACCGGCTCCAGATTTATCAGCAATAAACCAGCCAGCCGGAAGGGCCGAGC
GCAGAAGTGGTCCTGCAACTTTATCCGCCTCCATCCAGTCTATTAATTGTTGCCGGGAAGCTAGAGTAAG
TAGTTCGCCAGTTAATAGTTTGCGCAACGTTGTTGCCATTGCTACAGGCATCGTGGTGTCACGCTCGTCG
TTTGGTATGGCTTCATTCAGCTCCGGTTCCCAACGATCAAGGCGAGTTACATGATCCCCCATGTTGTGCA
AAAAAGCGGTTAGCTCCTTCGGTCCTCCGATCGTTGTCAGAAGTAAGTTGGCCGCAGTGTTATCACTCAT
GGTTATGGCAGCACTGCATAATTCTCTTACTGTCATGCCATCCGTAAGATGCTTTTCTGTGACTGGTGAG
TACTCAACCAAGTCATTCTGAGAATAGTGTATGCGGCGACCGAGTTGCTCTTGCCCGGCGTCAATACGGG
ATAATACCGCGCCACATAGCAGAACTTTAAAAGTGCTCATCATTGGAAAACGTTCTTCGGGGCGAAAACT
CTCAAGGATCTTACCGCTGTTGAGATCCAGTTCGATGTAACCCACTCGTGCACCCAACTGATCTTCAGCA
TCTTTTACTTTCACCAGCGTTTCTGGGTGAGCAAAAACAGGAAGGCAAAATGCCGCAAAAAAGGGAATAA
GGGCGACACGGAAATGTTGAATACTCATACTCTTCCTTTTTCAATATTATTGAAGCATTTATCAGGGTTA
TTGTCTCATGAGCGGATACATATTTGAATGTATTTAGAAAAATAAACAAATAGGGGTTCCGCGCACATTT
CCCCGAAAAGTGCCACCTGACGTC
